Addgene plasmid #18204: T4 Lysozyme I3D
Depositing lab: Brian Matthews. Depositing organization: University of Oregon.
Backbone
  Vector backbone: pHS1403
  Backbone size w/o insert (bp): 5000
  Vector type: Bacterial Expression
Growth in bacteria
  Bacterial resistance: Ampicillin, 100 μg/mL
  Growth temperature: 37°C
  Growth strain: DH5alpha
  Copy number: High Copy
Gene/Insert
  Gene/Insert name: T4 Lysozyme
  Species: Bacteriophage T4
  Insert size (bp): 600
  Mutation: I3D
  GenBank ID: NP_049736
  Entrez Gene: e (a.k.a. T4p123)
  Cloning method: Restriction Enzyme; 5′ cloning site BamHI (not destroyed); 3′ cloning site HindIII (not destroyed)
  Sequencing primers: 5′ na; 3′ GGCGTATCACGAGGCCC
Terms and licenses: Academic/Nonprofit Terms; Industry Terms: Not Available to Industry
Depositor comments: The BamHI site is 27 bp from the ATG and the HindIII site is 115 bp from the stop.
How to cite: T4 Lysozyme I3D was a gift from Brian Matthews (Addgene plasmid # 18204 ; http://n2t.net/addgene:18204 ; RRID:Addgene_18204)
