[The description below was written by a language model from this plasmid's Addgene catalogue record.]
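Description:
T4 Lysozyme I3D is a bacterial expression plasmid built on the pHS1403 backbone (about 5 kb without insert) that carries the bacteriophage T4 lysozyme gene (gene e) with a single point substitution, isoleucine 3 to aspartate. It is maintained in E. coli as a high-copy plasmid and selected with ampicillin. The record does not name the origin of replication. It also does not state which promoter or other regulatory elements drive expression, and no feature table is available to confirm them. No tags or fusion partners are listed.

The insert of roughly 600 bp was cloned as a BamHI–HindIII fragment, and both sites remain intact, so the cassette can be excised or transferred. According to the depositor's notes, the BamHI site lies 27 bp from the start codon and the HindIII site 115 bp from the stop codon. The fragment therefore includes short flanking untranslated sequence on each side of the coding region.

T4 lysozyme is a small phage-encoded enzyme that degrades the bacterial cell wall, and it is a widely used model protein for studying folding, stability and structure. The I3D change replaces a hydrophobic residue near the N-terminus with a charged one. A plasmid of this kind would typically be used to produce the mutant protein in bacteria for biophysical or structural comparison with wild-type enzyme and other position-3 variants, although the record does not state a purpose explicitly.
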