>Addgene plasmid #18204 | T4 Lysozyme I3D | addgene partial sequence | sequence record 23991 | 3primeUP
NGAAAAGCCCGCTCATTAGGCGGGCTCAGATCTGCTCATGTTTGACAGCTTATCATCGATAAGCTTCGGC
AATAAATTCTTGATATGTTTTCATATGTTTCCTTTAAATATTTTAATTAGTAATTGTCTATTCAAGTAAT
TGTGAATATACTATCACAATTCCAAGAGAAAGTAAACAGCTTTATAGATTTTTATACGCGTCCCAAGTGC
CAGTTCTAAACGTTGTAATGACTCGTTTTGCGCGATTAGGTGTTTGATTATACCATCTACTTTTAGCTAA
GTTAACTGCTGCTTCATCCCAGCGTTTTTGTTGAAGCATACGTAAAGAGTTAGTAAATCCTGCCACACCG
GTTTCTCCCATTTGGAAAACCATATTAATCAATGCACAGCGACGAACCGCATCAAGAGAATCATAAACCG
GTTTTAATTTAGCATTTCTCAGAATTCCGCGAACAGCAGCATCAACATCCTGATTAAAGAGTTTTTCAGC
CTCATCTTTTGTAATTACACCATTGCAATTACGCCCAATAGCTTTATCTAATTCAGATTTAGCAGCATTA
AGTGATGGACTTTTTGTAAGCAAATGACCGATGCCAATAGTGTAATAGCCTTCTGTGTCTTTATAGATTT
TAAGTCTAAGACCTTCATCTATACGTAACATTTCAAAGTCATTCATAATACCTCCTAAGCATCGATGGAT
CCTGTTTCCTGTGTGAATTGTTATCCGCTCACAATTCCACACATTATACGAGCCGATGATATTGTCACAG
GGGATGGGGAGTAGCCACGAGNGAANCCNGNATCAGGGCAAGCTGTTCNGTGGAATGTACCGCCCATCNC
C
